>Addgene plasmid #119241 | pJMP1054 | addgene full sequence | sequence record 232153 | Addgene NGS Result
CCCAAATTATGACAACTTGACGGCTACATCATTCACTTTTTCTTCACAACCGGCACGGAACTCGCTCGGG
CTGGCCCCGGTGCATTTTTTAAATACCCGCGAGAAATAGAGTTGATCGTCAAAACCAACATTGCGACCGA
CGGTGGCGATAGGCATCCGGGTGGTGCTCAAAAGCAGCTTCGCCTGGCTGATACGTTGGTCCTCGCGCCA
GCTTAAGACGCTAATCCCTAACTGCTGGCGGAAAAGATGTGACAGACGCGACGGCGACAAGCAAACATGC
TGTGCGACGCTGGCGATATCAAAATTGCTGTCTGCCAGGTGATCGCTGATGTACTGACAAGCCTCGCGTA
CCCGATTATCCATCGGTGGATGGAGCGACTCGTTAATCGCTTCCATGCGCCGCAGTAACAATTGCTCAAG
CAGATTTATCGCCAGCAGCTCCGAATAGCGCCCTTCCCCTTGCCCGGCGTTAATGATTTGCCCAAACAGG
TCGCTGAAATGCGGCTGGTGCGCTTCATCCGGGCGAAAGAACCCCGTATTGGCAAATATTGACGGCCAGT
TAAGCCATTCATGCCAGTAGGCGCGCGGACGAAAGTAAACCCACTGGTGATACCATTCGCGAGCCTCCGG
ATGACGACCGTAGTGATGAATCTCTCCTGGCGGGAACAGCAAAATATCACCCGGTCGGCAAACAAATTCT
CGTCCCTGATTTTTCACCACCCCCTGACCGCGAATGGTGAGATTGAGAATATAACCTTTCATTCCCAGCG
GTCGGTCGATAAAAAAATCGAGATAACCGTTGGCCTCAATCGGCGTTAAACCCGCCACCAGATGGGCATT
AAACGAGTATCCCGGCAGCAGGGGATCATTTTGCGCTTCAGCCATACTTTTCATACTCCCGCCATTCAGA
GAAGAAACCAATTGTCCATATTGCATCAGACATTGCCGTCACTGCGTCTTTTACTGGCTCTTCTCGCTAA
CCAAACCGGTAACCCCGCTTATTAAAAGCATTCTGTAACAAAGCGGGACCAAAGCCATGACAAAAACGCG
TAACAAAAGTGTCTATAATCACGGCAGAAAAGTCCACATTGATTATTTGCACGGCGTCACACTTTGCTAT
GCCATAGCATTTTTATCCATAAGATTAGCGGATCCTACCTGACGCTTTTTATCGCAACTCTCTACTGTTT
CTCCATACCCGTTTTTTTGGGCTAGAAATAATTTTGTTTAACTTTAAGAAGGAGATATACATACCCATGG
GATCTGATAAGAATTCGAGCTCGGTACCCGGGGATCCTCTAGAGTCGACCTGCAGGCATGCAAGCTTGCG
GCCGCGGGCCCGGTACCTCGCGAAGGCCTTGCAGGCCAACCAGATAAGTGAAATCTAGTTCCAAACTATT
TTGTCATTTTTAATTTTCGTATTAGCTTACGACGCTACACCCAGTTCCCATCTATTTTGTCACTCTTCCC
TAAATAATCCTTAAAAACTCCATTTCCACCCCTCCCAGTTCCCAACTATTTTGTCCGCCCACAGCGGGGC
ATTTTTCTTCCTGTTATGTTTGGGCGCTGCATTAATGAATCGGCCAACGCGCGGGGAGAGGCGGTTTGCG
TATTGGGCGCTCTTCCGCTTCCTCGCTCACTGACCCGCTGCGCTCGGTCGTTCGGCTGCGGCGAGCGGTA
TCAGAGCTTATCGGCCAGCCTCGCAGAGCAGGATTCCCGTTGAGCACCGCCAGGTGCGAATAAGGGACAG
TGAAGAAGGAACACCCGCTCGCGGGTGGGCCTACTTCACCTATCCTGCCCGGCTGACGCCGTTGGATACA
CCAAGGAAAGTCTACACGAACCCTTTGGCAAAATCCTGTATATCGTGCGAAAAAGGATGGATATACCGAA
AAAATCGCTATAATGACCCCGAAGCAGGGTTATGCAGCGGAAAGTATACCTTAAGGAATCCCCTGATAAC
GCAGGAAAGAACATGTGAGCAAAAGGCCAGCAAAAGGCCAGGAACCGTAAAAAGGCCGCACTCCCTGCCT
CTGTCATCACGATACTGTGATGCCATGGCTAATTCCCATGTCAGCCGTTAAGTGTTCCTGTGTCACTCAA
AATTGCTTTGAGAGGCTCTAAGGGCTTCTCAGTGCGTTACATCCCTGGCTTGTTGTCCACAACCGTTAAA
CCTTAAAAGCTTTAAAAGCCTTATATATTCTTTTTTTTCTTATAAAACTTAAAACCTTAGAGGCTATTTA
AGTTGCTGATTTATATTAATTTTATTGTTCAAACATGAGAGCTTAGTACGTGAAACATGAGAGCTTAGTA
CGTTAGCCATGAGAGCTTAGTACGTTAGCCATGAGGGTTTAGTTCGTTAAACATGAGAGCTTAGTACGTT
AAACATGAGAGCTTAGTACGTGAAACATGAGAGCTTAGTACGTACTATCAACAGGTTGAACTGCTGATCT
TCAGATCCTCTACGCCGGACGCATCGTGGCCGGATCTTGCGGCCGCAAAAATTAAAAATGAAGTTTTAAA
TCAATCTAAAGTATATATGAGTAAACTTGGTCTGACAGTTACCAATGCTTAATCAGTGAGGCACCAATAA
CTGCCTTTGATCTTTTCTACGGGGTCTGACGCTCAGTGGAACGAAAACTCACGTTAAGGGATTTTGGTCA
TGAGATTATCAAAAAGGATCTTCACCTAGATCCTTTTAAATTAAAAATGAAGTTTTAAATCAATCTAAAG
TATATATGAGTAAACTTGGTCTGACAGTTACCAATGCTTAATCAGTGAGGCACCTATCTCAGCGATCTGT
CTATTTCGTTCATCCATAGTTGCCTGACTCCCCGTCGTGTAGATAACTACGATACGGGAGGGCTTACCAT
CTGGCCCCAGTGCTGCAATGATACCGCGGGACCCACGCTCACCGGCTCCAGATTTATCAGCAATAAACCA
GCCAGCCGGAAGGGCCGAGCGCAGAAGTGGTCCTGCAACTTTATCCGCCTCCATCCAGTCTATTAATTGT
TGCCGGGAAGCTAGAGTAAGTAGTTCGCCAGTTAATAGTTTGCGCAACGTTGTTGCCATTGCTACAGGCA
TCGTGGTGTCACGCTCGTCGTTTGGTATGGCTTCATTCAGCTCCGGTTCCCAACGATCAAGGCGAGTTAC
ATGATCCCCCATGTTGTGCAAAAAAGCGGTTAGCTCCTTCGGTCCTCCGATCGTTGTCAGAAGTAAGTTG
GCCGCAGTGTTATCACTCATGGTTATGGCAGCACTGCATAATTCTCTTACTGTCATGCCATCCGTAAGAT
GCTTTTCTGTGACTGGTGAGTACTCAACCAAGTCATTCTGAGAATAGTGTATGCGGCGACCGAGTTGCTC
TTGCCCGGCGTCAATACGGGATAATACCGCGCCACATAGCAGAACTTTAAAAGTGCTCATCATTGGAAAA
CGTTCTTCGGGGCGAAAACTCTCAAGGATCTTACCGCTGTTGAGATCCAGTTCGATGTAACCCACTCGTG
CACCCAACTGATCTTCAGCATCTTTTACTTTCACCAGCGTTTCTGGGTGAGCAAAAACAGGAAGGCAAAA
TGCCGCAAAAAAGGGAATAAGGGCGACACGGAAATGTTGAATACTCATACTCTTCCTTTTTCAATATTAT
TGAAGCATTTATCAGGGTTATTGTCTCATGAGCGGATACATATTTGAATGTATTTAGAAAAATAAACAAA
TAGGGGTTCCGCGCACATTTCCCCGAAAAGTGCCACCTGACGTCTAAGAAACCATTATTATCATGACATT
AACCTATAAAAATAGGCGTATCACGAGGCCCTTTCGTCTCGCGCGTTTCGGTGACGACGGTGAAAACCTC
TGACACATGCAGCTCCCGGAGACGGTCACAGCTTGTCTGTAAGCGGATGCCGGGAGCAGACAAGCCCGTC
AGGGCGCGTCAGCGGGTGTTGGCGGGTGTCGGGGCTGGCTTAACTATGCGGCATCAGAGCAGATTGTACT
GAGAGTGCACCATATGCGGTGTGAAATACCGCACAGATGCGTAAGGAGAAAATACCGCATCAGGCGCCAT
TCGCCATTCAGGCTGCGCAACTGTTGGGAAGGGCGATCGGTGCGGGCCTCTTCGCTATTACGCCAGCTAG
AGGACCAGCCGCGTAACCTGGCAAAATCGGTTACGGTTGAGTAATAAATGGATGCCCTGCGTAAGCAGGT
GTGGGCGGACAATAAAGTCTTAAACTGAACAAAATAGATCTAAACTATGACAATAAAGTCTTAAACTAGA
CAGAATAGTTGTAAACTGAAATCAGTCCAGTTATGCTGTGAAAAAGCATACTGGACTTTTGTTATGGCTA
AAGCAAACTCTTCATTTTCTGAAGTGCAAATTGCCCGTCGTATTAAAGAGGGGCGTGGGGTTCGAGGTCG
ACGGTATCGATAAGCTAGCTTAATTAGCTGAGCTTGGACTCCTGTTGATAGATCCAGTAATGACCTCAGA
ACTCCATCTGGATTTGTTCAGAACGCTCGGTTGCCGCCGGGCGTTTTTTATTGGTGAGAATCCAAGCTAG
ACTGCGATGAGTGGCAGGGCGGGGCGTAATTTTTTTAAGGCAGTTATTGGTGCCCTTAAACGCCTGGGGT
AATGACTCTCTAGCTTGAGGCATCAAATAAAACGAAAGGCTCAGTCGAAAGACTGGGCCTTTCGTTTTAT
CTGTTGTTTGTCGGTGAACGCTCTCCTGAGTAGGACAAATCCGCCGCTAGGAGCTTGCGGCCCGGACGAT
GAGCTCGAATTGGGGATCTTGAAGTACCTATTCCGAAGTTCCTATTCTCTAGAAAGTATAGGAACTTCAG
AGCGCTTTTGAAGCTGATGCTCGAGTGCTTAAAAACTTACTCAATGGAATAATTCTAGATAATTCTTAGG
CCACACGTTCAAGTGCAGCCACAGGATAAATTTGCACTGAGCCTGGGTGGGATTCGGACTCGACCGCATA
GCCTTCAGGAGTGAGTTTTGTGCAATACCAACCGACGACTTGACCCTGCCAAGCGGCACCAGATTTCTTG
CGTACGCGATCCCCTAAGCCAAAGGTGGCACTCAGGGGAAGCGCAAACTGCCCTGCAACGGGAGCGTTGG
CTTCATCGCTACTTTGACCCATGTCGAATCCTTCTTGTGAATCTATTATGGCGACAAGCAAATCGAGCTC
TGACTGCCTACCCCACAACAACTATCAGAAAGCACCAGCACAACGGCTGCCTAACTTTGTTTTAGGGCGA
CTGCCCTGCTGCGTAACATCGTTGCTGCTCCATAACATCAAACATCGACCCACGGCGTAACGCGCTTGCT
GCTTGGATGCCCGAGGCATAGACTGTACAAAAAAACAGTCATAACAAGCCATGAAAACCGCCACTGCGCC
GTTACCACCGCTGCGTTCGGTCAAGGTTCTGGACCAGTTGCGTGAGCGCATACGCTACTTGCATTACAGT
TTACGAACCGAACAGGCTTATGTCAACTGGGTTCGTGAATTATCCATTGCTGTTGACAAAGGGAATCAGG
GGATCTTGAAGTTCCTATTCCGAAGTTCCTATTCTCTAGAAAGTATAGGAACTTCAGAGCGCTTTTGAAG
CTAATTCGAGCTCGATCATGCATGAGCTCACTAGTGGCGCG
Features (pLannotate 1.2.2; 25 found; start..end, strand, type, name):
      7..885     -  CDS            araC: L-arabinose regulatory protein; araC
    912..1196    +  promoter       araBAD promoter: araBAD; promoter of the L-arabinose operon of E. coli; the araC regulatory gene is transcribed in the opposite direction (Guzman et al., 1995)
   1223..1245    +  RBS            RBS: efficient ribosome binding site from bacteriophage T7 gene 10 (Olins and Rangwala, 1989)
   1271..1327    +  misc_feature   MCS: pUC18/19 multiple cloning site
   1368..1533    -  mobile_element Tn7L: mini-Tn7 element (left end of the Tn7 transposon) Tn7
   1566..1620    -  CDS            lacI (fragment): lac repressor; lacI; The lac repressor binds to the lac operator to inhibit transcription in E. coli. This inhibition can be relieved by adding lactose or isopropyl-β-D-thiogalactopyranoside (IPTG).
   1692..1800    -  oriT           oriT: incP origin of transfer
   2019..2058    -  CDS            λ integrase (fragment): integrase from phage λ; int
   2069..2457    -  rep_origin     R6K γ ori: γ replication origin from E. coli plasmid R6K; requires the R6K initiator protein pi for replication
   2560..2585    -  CDS            bla(M) (fragment): β-lactamase lacking the signal sequence; bla(M); allows cytosolic expression of β-lactamase
   2758..3618    -  CDS            AmpR: β-lactamase; bla; confers resistance to ampicillin, carbenicillin, and related antibiotics
   3619..3723    -  promoter       AmpR promoter: bla
   3818..3853    +  CDS            rop (fragment): Rop protein, which maintains plasmids at low copy number; rop
   3955..4054    +  misc_feature   bom (fragment): basis of mobility region from pBR322
   4060..4128    -  CDS            lacZα (fragment): LacZα fragment of β-galactosidase; lacZ fragment
   4200..4398    -  mobile_element Tn7R (fragment): mini-Tn7 element (right end of the Tn7 transposon) Tn7
   4402..4426    -  misc_feature   MCS (fragment): pBluescript multiple cloning site
   4447..4541    +  terminator     lambda t0 terminator: transcription terminator from phage lambda
   4551..4580    +  CDS            CmR (fragment): chloramphenicol acetyltransferase confers resistance to chloramphenicol
   4644..4730    +  terminator     rrnB T1 terminator: Escherichia coli rrnB; transcription terminator T1 from the E. coli rrnB gene
   4795..4828    +  protein_bind   FRT (minimal): supports FLP-mediated excision but not integration (Turan and Bode, 2011) FLP recombinase from the Saccharomyces cerevisiae 2μ plasmid
   4896..5132    -  CDS            TpR: E. coli plasmid-associated dihydrofolate reductase; dhfrIIb from plasmid R388; confers resistance to trimethoprim
   5214..5280    -  ncRNA          AAC AAD leader (fragment): Accession: RF02912 - putative aminoglycoside riboswitch / attI site
   5458..5486    -  promoter       Pc promoter: intI1 (promoter lies within the coding sequence); class 1 integron promoter
   5538..5585    +  protein_bind   FRT: FLP-mediated recombination occurs in the 8-bp core sequence TCTAGAAA (Turan and Bode, 2011). FLP recombinase from the Saccharomyces cerevisiae 2μ plasmid
