[The description below was written by a language model from this plasmid's Addgene catalogue record and pLannotate feature annotations shown in this document.]
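Description:
pJMP1054 is an empty-backbone bacterial plasmid recorded as a construction intermediate from the Mobile-CRISPRi vector series, a system built for transferring CRISPR interference components into diverse bacteria. It replicates from the R6K γ origin, which depends on the pi initiator protein supplied in trans, so it is maintained only in pir-expressing E. coli hosts and behaves as a suicide vector elsewhere. Ampicillin resistance (bla with its native promoter) on the backbone is used for propagation, and an incP oriT allows conjugative mobilisation into recipient strains when transfer functions are provided by the donor.

The circular 5.6 kb sequence carries Tn7L and Tn7R ends, defining a mini-Tn7 transposon, with the origin, oriT and AmpR lying on one arc between the ends and the cargo on the other. From the annotated coordinates, the cargo arc appears to contain lambda t0 and rrnB T1 terminators, a trimethoprim resistance cassette (dihydrofolate reductase from R388 driven by the class 1 integron Pc promoter) flanked by FRT sites so that FLP recombinase can remove the marker after integration, and an arabinose-inducible expression module consisting of divergently transcribed araC, the araBAD promoter, a T7 gene 10 ribosome binding site and a pUC-type multiple cloning site. No gene is inserted at the cloning site, consistent with the catalogue entry. The short fragments annotated as lacI, λ integrase, rop, bom, lacZα and CmR are most likely remnants of earlier cloning steps rather than functional elements. No Tn7 transposase genes are annotated, so transposition would require them from another source. The record gives no use beyond serving as an intermediate for building other vectors.
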