Addgene plasmid #119241: pJMP1054
Purpose: (Empty Backbone) construction intermediate
Depositing lab: Carol Gross & Jason Peters & Oren Rosenberg. Depositing organization: University of California, San Francisco (UCSF). Publication: Enabling genetic analysis of diverse bacteria with Mobile-CRISPRi. Peters JM, Koo BM, Patino R, Heussler GE, Hearne CC, Qu J, Inclan YF, Hawkins JS, Lu CHS, Silvis MR, Harden MM, Osadnik H, Peters JE, Engel JN, Dutton RJ, Grossman AD, Gross CA, Rosenberg OS. Nat Microbiol. 2019 Jan 7. pii: 10.1038/s41564-018-0327-z. doi: 10.1038/s41564-018-0327-z. PubMed 30617347.
Backbone
  Vector backbone: R6Kgamma
  Vector type: Bacterial Expression
  Selectable markers: Trimethoprim
Growth in bacteria
  Bacterial resistance: Ampicillin, 100 μg/mL
  Growth temperature: 37°C
  Growth strain: BW25141
  Copy number: High Copy
Gene/Insert
  Gene/Insert name: None
Terms and licenses: Academic/Nonprofit Terms; Industry Terms: Not Available to Industry
How to cite: pJMP1054 was a gift from Carol Gross & Jason Peters & Oren Rosenberg (Addgene plasmid # 119241 ; http://n2t.net/addgene:119241 ; RRID:Addgene_119241)
